>Addgene plasmid #17831 | p70rg 15 | addgene partial sequence | sequence record 23753 | pBAD_fwd_primer
GNCTACTGAGCTTTTTTCGCAACTCTCTACTGTTTCTCCATACGTCGACAGCTAGCGTATTTTGGATGAT
AACGAGGCGCAAAAAATGGCGAGCAGTGAGGACATCATCAAGGAGTTCATGCGCTTCAAGGTGCGCATGG
AGGGCTCCGTGAACGGCCACGAGTTCGAGATCGAGGGCGAGGGCGAGGGCCGCCCCTACGAGGGCACCCA
GACCGCCAAGCTGAAGGTGACCAAGGGCGGCCCCCTGCCCTTCGCCTGGGACATCCTGTCCCCCCAGTTC
CAGTACGGCTCCAAGGTGTACGTGAAGCACCCCGCCGACATCCCCGACTACAAGAAGCTGTCCTTCCCCG
AGGGCTTCAAGTGGGAGCGCGTGATGAACTTCGAGGACGGCGGCGTGGTGACCGTGACCCAGGACTCCTC
CCTGCAGGACGGCTCCTTCATCTACAAGGTGAAGTTCATCGGCGTGAACTTCCCCTCCGACGGCCCCGTA
ATGCAGAAGAAGACTATGGGCTGGGAGGCCTCCACCGAGCGCCTGTACCCCCGCGACGGCGTGCTGAAGG
GCGAGATCCACAAGGCCCTGAAGCTGAAGGACGGCGGCCACTACCTGGTGGAGTTCAAGTCCATCTACAT
GGCCAAGAAGCCCGTGCAGCTGCCCGGCTACTACTACGTGGACTCCAAGCTGGACATCACCTCCCACAAC
GAGGANTACACCATCGTGGAACAGTACGAGCGCGCCGAGGGCCGCCACCACCTGTCCTNTAGATCTCTGA
TCACACCNGAAATCTCATAGNTGGNCAGNTGAGATGTGGATCAGGCGTGAT
