[The description below was written by a language model from this plasmid's Addgene catalogue record.]
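Description:
p70rg 15 is a bacterial expression plasmid built on the pBAD24 backbone and catalogued for synthetic biology use in E. coli. It is selected with ampicillin; the record lists its copy number as unknown. pBAD24-type vectors generally carry the arabinose-inducible araBAD promoter together with the araC regulator and a pBR322-type origin. However, no feature table is provided here, so the promoter and origin actually present in this construct are not confirmed by the record.

The payload consists of two fluorescent reporter genes. One is RFPec, an E. coli codon-optimized red fluorescent protein derived from Discosoma sp. (also listed as DsRed-express). The other is GFPuv, a variant of the Aequorea victoria green fluorescent protein that was taken from a commercial source plasmid. The inserts were assembled by restriction enzyme cloning.

The associated publication concerns combinatorial engineering of intergenic regions in operons to tune the relative expression of multiple genes. This suggests that the two reporters are arranged as a two-gene operon, with the red-to-green fluorescence ratio reporting how the sequence between the coding regions affects their relative output. The name suggests that this plasmid is one numbered member of such a series. The record does not describe the gene order, the specific intergenic sequence carried by this clone, or its measured expression behaviour. The construct is best suited as a dual-fluorescence reporter for studying or benchmarking post-transcriptional control elements in bacterial operons.
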