Addgene plasmid #17831: p70rg 15
Depositing lab: Jay Keasling. Depositing organization: University of California, Berkeley. Publication: Combinatorial engineering of intergenic regions in operons tunes expression of multiple genes. Pfleger BF, Pitera DJ, Smolke CD, Keasling JD. Nat Biotechnol. 2006 Aug . 24(8):1027-32. 10.1038/nbt1226 PubMed 16845378.
Backbone
  Vector backbone: pBAD24
  Backbone manufacturer: Groningen Biotechnology Center
  Vector type: Bacterial Expression, Synthetic Biology
Growth in bacteria
  Bacterial resistance: Ampicillin, 100 μg/mL
  Growth temperature: 37°C
  Growth strain: DH10B
  Copy number: Unknown
Gene/Insert
  Gene/Insert name: E. coli optimized red flourescent protein (RFPec), GFPuv (alt name: DsRed-express)
  Species: Discosoma sp., A. victoria
  GenBank ID: DQ232603
  Cloning method: Restriction Enzyme
  Sequencing primers: 5′ n/a; 3′ n/a
Resource information
  A portion of this plasmid was derived from a plasmid made by: GFPuv -Clontech
Terms and licenses: Academic/Nonprofit Terms; Industry Terms: Not Available to Industry
How to cite: p70rg 15 was a gift from Jay Keasling (Addgene plasmid # 17831 ; http://n2t.net/addgene:17831 ; RRID:Addgene_17831)
